Addgene plasmid #210490: plentiCRISPRv2-PURO-LYSET-gRNA2
Purpose: CRISPR pooled KO of human LYSET
Depositing lab: Jan Carette. Depositing organization: Stanford University. Publication: The human disease gene LYSET is essential for lysosomal enzyme transport and viral infection. Richards CM, Jabs S, Qiao W, Varanese LD, Schweizer M, Mosen PR, Riley NM, Klussendorf M, Zengel JR, Flynn RA, Rustagi A, Widen JC, Peters CE, Ooi YS, Xie X, Shi PY, Bartenschlager R, Puschnik AS, Bogyo M, Bertozzi CR, Blish CA, Winter D, Nagamine CM, Braulke T, Carette JE. Science. 2022 Sep 8:eabn5648. doi: 10.1126/science.abn5648. PubMed 36074821.
Backbone
  Vector backbone: pLentiCRISPRv2
  Vector type: Lentiviral, CRISPR
  Selectable markers: Puromycin
Growth in bacteria
  Bacterial resistance: Ampicillin, 100 μg/mL
  Growth temperature: 30°C
  Growth strain: NEB Stable
  Copy number: Unknown
Gene/Insert
  Gene/Insert name: LYSET-gRNA2
  gRNA/shRNA sequence: ATAGTAAAATGCTGCTGCAC
  Species: H. sapiens (human)
  Entrez Gene: LYSET (a.k.a. C14orf109, DMAN, GCAF, TMEM251)
Terms and licenses: Academic/Nonprofit Terms; Industry Terms: Not Available to Industry
How to cite: plentiCRISPRv2-PURO-LYSET-gRNA2 was a gift from Jan Carette (Addgene plasmid # 210490 ; http://n2t.net/addgene:210490 ; RRID:Addgene_210490)
