[The description below was written by a language model from this plasmid's Addgene catalogue record and pLannotate feature annotations shown in this document.]
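Description:
plentiCRISPRv2-PURO-LYSET-gRNA2 is an all-in-one lentiviral CRISPR knockout vector built on the pLentiCRISPRv2 backbone, carrying a single guide RNA against human LYSET (also known as TMEM251, C14orf109, GCAF or DMAN). In bacteria it is maintained through a high-copy ColE1/pUC-type origin and selected with ampicillin via β-lactamase. An f1 origin and an SV40/EM7-driven bleomycin/Zeocin resistance cassette with an SV40 poly(A) signal also sit in the backbone, outside the viral transfer region.

The lentiviral cassette is a third-generation, self-inactivating design. A CMV enhancer/promoter fused to a truncated HIV-1 5' LTR drives production of the genomic RNA in packaging cells. It is followed by the Ψ packaging signal with a partial gag fragment, the Rev response element for nuclear export, and the cPPT/CTS, which aids nuclear import of the viral genome. The cassette ends in a ΔU3 3' LTR, with a bGH poly(A) signal downstream.

Within this unit, a human U6 RNA polymerase III promoter expresses the LYSET-targeting spacer joined to the Streptococcus pyogenes gRNA scaffold. An EF-1α core promoter drives S. pyogenes Cas9, followed by puromycin N-acetyltransferase. The element linking Cas9 and PuroR is not annotated in the feature table, although no separate promoter is annotated between them, so they appear to share one transcription unit. A WPRE downstream enhances transcript expression.

Transduced mammalian cells can be selected with puromycin and express both nuclease and guide from one integrated provirus. The recorded purpose is generation of pooled knockout populations of human LYSET, and the associated study concerns the gene's role in lysosomal enzyme transport and viral infection.
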