Features (pLannotate 1.2.2; 33 found; start..end, strand, type, name):
      1..589     +  rep_origin     ori: high-copy-number ColE1/pMB1/pBR322/pUC origin of replication
    772..864     +  CDS            lacI (fragment): lac repressor; lacI; The lac repressor binds to the lac operator to inhibit transcription in E. coli. This inhibition can be relieved by adding lactose or isopropyl-β-D-thiogalactopyranoside (IPTG).
    877..898     +  protein_bind   CAP binding site: CAP binding activates transcription in the presence of cAMP. E. coli catabolite activator protein
    913..943     +  promoter       lac promoter: promoter for the E. coli lac operon
    947..969     +  protein_bind   lac operator (fragment): The lac repressor binds to the lac operator to inhibit transcription in E. coli. This inhibition can be relieved by adding lactose or isopropyl-β-D-thiogalactopyranoside (IPTG). lac repressor encoded by lacI
   1040..1161    -  polyA_signal   SV40 poly(A) signal: SV40 polyadenylation signal
   1156..1281    -  CDS            ble (fragment): BLE_KLEPN - Experimental evidence at protein level: Swiss-Prot protein existence level 1. Binding protein with a strong affinity to the bleomycin family of antibiotics. Binds to CL990; an antimitotic-antibiotic compound. From Klebsiella pneumoniae.
   1291..1665    -  CDS            BleoR: antibiotic-binding protein; Sh ble from Streptoalloteichus hindustanus; confers resistance to bleomycin, phleomycin, and Zeocin™
   1684..1731    -  promoter       EM7 promoter: synthetic bacterial promoter&nbsp
   1779..2108    -  promoter       SV40 promoter: SV40 enhancer and early promoter
   2122..2550    -  rep_origin     f1 ori (sequence partly withheld): f1 bacteriophage origin of replication; arrow indicates direction of (+) strand synthesis
   2571..2592    -  promoter       SV40 promoter (fragment): SV40 enhancer and early promoter
   2596..2820    -  polyA_signal   bGH poly(A) signal: bovine growth hormone polyadenylation signal
   2852..3085    -  LTR            3' LTR (ΔU3): self-inactivating 3' long terminal repeat (LTR) from HIV-1
   3087..3106    -  misc_feature   cPPT/CTS (fragment): central polypurine tract and central termination sequence of HIV-1
   3157..3745    -  misc_feature   WPRE: woodchuck hepatitis virus posttranscriptional regulatory element
   3761..4358    -  CDS            PuroR (fragment): puromycin N-acetyltransferase; pac from Streptomyces; confers resistance to puromycin
   4496..8599    -  CDS            Cas9: Cas9 (Csn1) endonuclease from the Streptococcus pyogenes Type II CRISPR/Cas system generates RNA-guided double strand breaks in DNA
   8624..8835    -  promoter       EF-1α core promoter: core promoter for human elongation factor EF-1α
   8861..8879    -  CDS            small t antigen (fragment): SV40 (simian virus 40) small t antigen
   8897..8972    -  misc_RNA       gRNA scaffold: guide RNA scaffold for the Streptococcus pyogenes CRISPR/Cas9 system
   9002..9242    -  promoter       U6 promoter: RNA polymerase III promoter for human U6 snRNA
   9293..9410    -  misc_feature   cPPT/CTS: central polypurine tract and central termination sequence of HIV-1
   9460..9560    -  CDS            Rev (fragment): human immunodeficiency virus 1 (HIV-1) Rev protein; rev; enhances nuclear export of unspliced and incompletely spliced viral mRNAs
   9937..10170   -  misc_feature   RRE: The Rev response element (RRE) of HIV-1 allows for Rev-dependent mRNA export from the nucleus to the cytoplasm.
  10316..10679   -  CDS            HIV-1 gag (fragment): gag protein from human immunodeficiency virus 1; gag
  10663..10788   -  misc_feature   HIV-1 Ψ: packaging signal of human immunodeficiency virus type 1
  10835..11015   -  LTR            5' LTR (truncated): truncated 5' long terminal repeat (LTR) from HIV-1
  11033..11232   -  promoter       CMV promoter: human cytomegalovirus (CMV) immediate early promoter
  11233..11612   -  enhancer       CMV enhancer: human cytomegalovirus immediate early enhancer
  11767..11819   +  misc_feature   bom (fragment): basis of mobility region from pBR322
  11878..11982   +  promoter       AmpR promoter: bla
  11983..12843   +  CDS            AmpR: β-lactamase; bla; confers resistance to ampicillin, carbenicillin, and related antibiotics
>Addgene plasmid #210490 | plentiCRISPRv2-PURO-LYSET-gRNA2 | addgene full sequence | sequence record 416281 | Addgene NGS Result
TTGAGATCCTTTTTTTCTGCGCGTAATCTGCTGCTTGCAAACAAAAAAACCACCGCTACCAGCGGTGGTT
TGTTTGCCGGATCAAGAGCTACCAACTCTTTTTCCGAAGGTAACTGGCTTCAGCAGAGCGCAGATACCAA
ATACTGTTCTTCTAGTGTAGCCGTAGTTAGGCCACCACTTCAAGAACTCTGTAGCACCGCCTACATACCT
CGCTCTGCTAATCCTGTTACCAGTGGCTGCTGCCAGTGGCGATAAGTCGTGTCTTACCGGGTTGGACTCA
AGACGATAGTTACCGGATAAGGCGCAGCGGTCGGGCTGAACGGGGGGTTCGTGCACACAGCCCAGCTTGG
AGCGAACGACCTACACCGAACTGAGATACCTACAGCGTGAGCTATGAGAAAGCGCCACGCTTCCCGAAGG
GAGAAAGGCGGACAGGTATCCGGTAAGCGGCAGGGTCGGAACAGGAGAGCGCACGAGGGAGCTTCCAGGG
GGAAACGCCTGGTATCTTTATAGTCCTGTCGGGTTTCGCCACCTCTGACTTGAGCGTCGATTTTTGTGAT
GCTCGTCAGGGGGGCGGAGCCTATGGAAAAACGCCAGCAACGCGGCCTTTTTACGGTTCCTGGCCTTTTG
CTGGCCTTTTGCTCACATGTTCTTTCCTGCGTTATCCCCTGATTCTGTGGATAACCGTATTACCGCCTTT
GAGTGAGCTGATACCGCTCGCCGCAGCCGAACGACCGAGCGCAGCGAGTCAGTGAGCGAGGAAGCGGAAG
AGCGCCCAATACGCAAACCGCCTCTCCCCGCGCGTTGGCCGATTCATTAATGCAGCTGGCACGACAGGTT
TCCCGACTGGAAAGCGGGCAGTGAGCGCAACGCAATTAATGTGAGTTAGCTCACTCATTAGGCACCCCAG
GCTTTACACTTTATGCTTCCGGCTCGTATGTTGTGTGGAATTGTGAGCGGATAACAATTTCACACAGGAA
ACAGCTATGACCATGATTACGCCAAGCTCTAGCTAGAGGTCGACGGTATACAGACATGATAAGATACATT
GATGAGTTTGGACAAACCACAACTAGAATGCAGTGAAAAAAATGCTTTATTTGTGAAATTTGTGATGCTA
TTGCTTTATTTGTAACCATTATAAGCTGCAATAAACAAGTTGGGGTGGGCGAAGAACTCCAGCATGAGAT
CCCCGCGCTGGAGGATCATCCAGCCGGCGTCCCGGAAAACGATTCCGAAGCCCAACCTTTCATAGAAGGC
GGCGGTGGAATCGAAATCTCGTAGCACGTGTCAGTCCTGCTCCTCGGCCACGAAGTGCACGCAGTTGCCG
GCCGGGTCGCGCAGGGCGAACTCCCGCCCCCACGGCTGCTCGCCGATCTCGGTCATGGCCGGCCCGGAGG
CGTCCCGGAAGTTCGTGGACACGACCTCCGACCACTCGGCGTACAGCTCGTCCAGGCCGCGCACCCACAC
CCAGGCCAGGGTGTTGTCCGGCACCACCTGGTCCTGGACCGCGCTGATGAACAGGGTCACGTCGTCCCGG
ACCACACCGGCGAAGTCGTCCTCCACGAAGTCCCGGGAGAACCCGAGCCGGTCGGTCCAGAACTCGACCG
CTCCGGCGACGTCGCGCGCGGTGAGCACCGGAACGGCACTGGTCAACTTGGCCATGGTTTAGTTCCTCAC
CTTGTCGTATTATACTATGCCGATATACTATGCCGATGATTAATTGTCAACACGTGCTGATCAGATCCGA
AAATGGATATACAAGCTCCCGGGAGCTTTTTGCAAAAGCCTAGGCCTCCAAAAAAGCCTCCTCACTACTT
CTGGAATAGCTCAGAGGCAGAGGCGGCCTCGGCCTCTGCATAAATAAAAAAAATTAGTCAGCCATGGGGC
GGAGAATGGGCGGAACTGGGCGGAGTTAGGGGCGGGATGGGCGGAGTTAGGGGCGGGACTATGGTTGCTG
ACTAATTGAGATGCATGCTTTGCATACTTCTGCCTGCTGGGGAGCCTGGGGACTTTCCACACCTGGTTGC
TGACTAATTGAGATGCATGCTTTGCATACTTCTGCCTGCTGGGGAGCCTGGGGACTTTCCACACCCTAAC
TGACACACATTCCACAGAATTAATTCGCGTTAAATTTTTGTTAAATCAGCTCATTTTTTAACCAATAGGC
CGAAATCGGCAAAATCCCTTATAAATCAAAAGAATAGACCGAGATAGGGT
[37 nt withheld, positions 2221-2257]
AAAGAACGTGGACTCCAACGTCAAAGG
[49 nt withheld, positions 2285-2333]
T
[91 nt withheld, positions 2335-2425]
G
[124 nt withheld, positions 2427-2550]
GGGGATACCCCCTAGAGCCCCAGCTGGTTCTTTCCGCCTCAGAAGCCATAGAGCCCACCGCATCCCCAGC
ATGCCTGCTATTGTCTTCCCAATCCTCCCCCTTGCTGTCCTGCCCCACCCCACCCCCCAGAATAGAATGA
CACCTACTCAGACAATGCGATGCAATTTCCTCATTTTATTAGGAAAGGACAGTGGGAGTGGCACCTTCCA
GGGTCAAGGAAGGCACGGGGGAGGGGCAAACAACAGATGGCTGGCAACTAGAAGGCACAGTCGAGGCTGA
TCAGCGGGTTTAAACGGGCCCTGCTAGAGATTTTCCACACTGACTAAAAGGGTCTGAGGGATCTCTAGTT
ACCAGAGTCACACAACAGACGGGCACACACTACTTGAAGCACTCAAGGCAAGCTTTATTGAGGCTTAAGC
AGTGGGTTCCCTAGTTAGCCAGAGAGCTCCCAGGCTCAGATCTGGTCTAACCAGAGAGACCCAGTACAAG
CAAAAAGCAGATCTTGTCTTCGTTGGGAGTGAATTAGCCCTTCCAGTCCCCCCTTTTCTTTTAAAAAGTG
GCTAAGATCTACAGCTGCCTTGTAAGTCATTGGTCTTAAAGTCGACGCGGGGAGGCGGCCCAAAGGGAGA
TCCGACTCGTCTGAGGGCGAAGGCGAAGACGCGGAAGAGGCCGCAGAGCCGGCAGCAGGCCGCGGGAAGG
AAGGTCCGCTGGATTGAGGGCCGAAGGGACGTAGCAGAAGGACGTCCCGCGCAGAATCCAGGTGGCAACA
CAGGCGAGCAGCCAAGGAAAGGACGATGATTTCCCCGACAACACCACGGAATTGTCAGTGCCCAACAGCC
GAGCCCCTGTCCAGCAGCGGGCAAGGCAGGCGGCGATGAGTTCCGCCGTGGCAATAGGGAGGGGGAAAGC
GAAAGTCCCGGAAAGGAGCTGACAGGTGGTGGCAATGCCCCAACCAGTGGGGGTTGCGTCAGCAAACACA
GTGCACACCACGCCACGTTGCCTGACAACGGGCCACAACTCCTCATAAAGAGACAGCAACCAGGATTTAT
ACAAGGAGGAGAAAATGAAAGCCATACGGGAAGCAATAGCATGATACAAAGGCATTAAAGCAGCGTATCC
ACATAGCGTAAAAGGAGCAACATAGTTAAGAATACCAGTCAATCTTTCACAAATTTTGTAATCCAGAGGT
TGATTGTCGACTTAACGCGTTCAGGCACCGGGCTTGCGGGTCATGCACCAGGTGCGCGGTCCTTCGGGCA
CCTCGACGTCGGCGGTGACGGTGAAGCCGAGCCGCTCGTAGAAGGGGAGGTTGCGGGGCGCGGAGGTCTC
CAGGAAGGCGGGCACCCCGGCGCGCTCGGCCGCCTCCACTCCGGGGAGCACGACGGCGCTGCCCAGACCC
TTGCCCTGGTGGTCGGGCGAGACTCCGACGGTGGCCAGGAACCACGCGGGCTCCTTGGGCCGGTGCGGCG
CCAGGAGGCCTTCCATCTGTTGCTGCGCGGCCAGCCGGGAACCGCTCAACTCGGCCATGCGCGGGCCGAT
CTCGGCGAACACCGCCCCCGCTTCGACGCTCTCCGGCGTGGTCCAGACCGCCACCGCGGCGCCGTCGTCC
GCGACCCACACCTTGCCGATGTCGAGCCCGACGCGCGTGAGGAAGAGTTCTTGCAGCTCGGTGACCCGCT
CGATGTGGCGGTCCGGATCGACGGTGTGGCGCGTGGCGGGGTAGTCGGCGAACGCGGCGGCGAGGGTGCG
TACGGCCCTGGGGACGTCGTCGCGGGTGGCGAGGCGCACCGTGGGCTTGTACTCGGTCGGTCCAGGATTC
TCTTCGACATCTCCGGCTTGTTTCAGCAGAGAGAAGTTTGTTGCGCCGGATCCCTTATCGTCATCGTCTT
TGTAATCTTTCTTCTTCTTAGCCTGTCCAGCCTTCTTTGTGGCGGCAGGTCGCTTGTCGCCTCCCAGCTG
AGACAGGTCGATCCGTGTCTCGTACAGGCCGGTGATGCTCTGGTGGATCAGGGTGGCGTCCAGCACCTCT
TTGGTGCTGGTGTACCTCTTCCGGTCGATGGTGGTGTCAAAGTACTTGAAGGCGGCAGGGGCTCCCAGAT
TGGTCAGGGTAAACAGGTGGATGATATTCTCGGCCTGCTCTCTGATGGGCTTATCCCGGTGCTTGTTGTA
GGCGGACAGCACTTTGTCCAGATTAGCGTCGGCCAGGATCACTCTCTTGGAGAACTCGCTGATCTGCTCG
ATGATCTCGTCCAGGTAGTGCTTGTGCTGTTCCACAAACAGCTGTTTCTGCTCATTATCCTCGGGGGAGC
CCTTCAGCTTCTCATAGTGGCTGGCCAGGTACAGGAAGTTCACATATTTGGAGGGCAGGGCCAGTTCGTT
TCCCTTCTGCAGTTCGCCGGCAGAGGCCAGCATTCTCTTCCGGCCGTTTTCCAGCTCGAACAGGGAGTAC
TTAGGCAGCTTGATGATCAGGTCCTTTTTCACTTCTTTGTAGCCCTTGGCTTCCAGAAAGTCGATGGGAT
TCTTCTCGAAGCTGCTTCTTTCCATGATGGTGATCCCCAGCAGCTCTTTCACACTCTTCAGTTTCTTGGA
CTTGCCCTTTTCCACTTTGGCCACCACCAGCACAGAATAGGCCACGGTGGGGCTGTCGAAGCCGCCGTAC
TTCTTAGGGTCCCAGTCCTTCTTTCTGGCGATCAGCTTATCGCTGTTCCTCTTGGGCAGGATAGACTCTT
TGCTGAAGCCGCCTGTCTGCACCTCGGTCTTTTTCACGATATTCACTTGGGGCATGCTCAGCACTTTCCG
CACGGTGGCAAAATCCCGGCCCTTATCCCACACGATCTCCCCGGTTTCGCCGTTTGTCTCGATCAGAGGC
CGCTTCCGGATCTCGCCGTTGGCCAGGGTAATCTCGGTCTTGAAAAAGTTCATGATGTTGCTGTAGAAGA
AGTACTTGGCGGTAGCCTTGCCGATTTCCTGCTCGCTCTTGGCGATCATCTTCCGCACGTCGTACACCTT
GTAGTCGCCGTACACGAACTCGCTTTCCAGCTTAGGGTACTTTTTGATCAGGGCGGTTCCCACGACGGCG
TTCAGGTAGGCGTCGTGGGCGTGGTGGTAGTTGTTGATCTCGCGCACTTTGTAAAACTGGAAATCCTTCC
GGAAATCGGACACCAGCTTGGACTTCAGGGTGATCACTTTCACTTCCCGGATCAGCTTGTCATTCTCGTC
GTACTTAGTGTTCATCCGGGAGTCCAGGATCTGTGCCACGTGCTTTGTGATCTGCCGGGTTTCCACCAGC
TGTCTCTTGATGAAGCCGGCCTTATCCAGTTCGCTCAGGCCGCCTCTCTCGGCCTTGGTCAGATTGTCGA
ACTTTCTCTGGGTAATCAGCTTGGCGTTCAGCAGCTGCCGCCAGTAGTTCTTCATCTTCTTCACGACCTC
TTCGGAGGGCACGTTGTCGCTCTTGCCCCGGTTCTTGTCGCTTCTGGTCAGCACCTTGTTGTCGATGGAG
TCGTCCTTCAGAAAGCTCTGAGGCACGATATGGTCCACATCGTAGTCGGACAGCCGGTTGATGTCCAGTT
CCTGGTCCACGTACATATCCCGCCCATTCTGCAGGTAGTACAGGTACAGCTTCTCGTTCTGCAGCTGGGT
GTTTTCCACGGGGTGTTCTTTCAGGATCTGGCTGCCCAGCTCTTTGATGCCCTCTTCGATCCGCTTCATT
CTCTCGCGGCTGTTCTTCTGTCCCTTCTGGGTGGTCTGGTTCTCTCTGGCCATTTCGATCACGATGTTCT
CGGGCTTGTGCCGGCCCATCACTTTCACGAGCTCGTCCACCACCTTCACTGTCTGCAGGATGCCCTTCTT
AATGGCGGGGCTGCCGGCCAGATTGGCAATGTGCTCGTGCAGGCTATCGCCCTGGCCGGACACCTGGGCT
TTCTGGATGTCCTCTTTAAAGGTCAGGCTGTCGTCGTGGATCAGCTGCATGAAGTTTCTGTTGGCGAAGC
CGTCGGACTTCAGGAAATCCAGGATTGTCTTGCCGGACTGCTTGTCCCGGATGCCGTTGATCAGCTTCCG
GCTCAGCCTGCCCCAGCCGGTGTATCTCCGCCGCTTCAGCTGCTTCATCACTTTGTCGTCGAACAGGTGG
GCATAGGTTTTCAGCCGTTCCTCGATCATCTCTCTGTCCTCAAACAGTGTCAGGGTCAGCACGATATCTT
CCAGAATGTCCTCGTTTTCCTCATTGTCCAGGAAGTCCTTGTCCTTGATAATTTTCAGCAGATCGTGGTA
TGTGCCCAGGGAGGCGTTGAACCGATCTTCCACGCCGGAGATTTCCACGGAGTCGAAGCACTCGATTTTC
TTGAAGTAGTCCTCTTTCAGCTGCTTCACGGTCACTTTCCGGTTGGTCTTGAACAGCAGGTCCACGATGG
CCTTTTTCTGCTCGCCGCTCAGGAAGGCGGGCTTTCTCATTCCCTCGGTCACGTATTTCACTTTGGTCAG
CTCGTTATACACGGTGAAGTACTCGTACAGCAGGCTGTGCTTGGGCAGCACCTTCTCGTTGGGCAGGTTC
TTATCGAAGTTGGTCATCCGCTCGATGAAGCTCTGGGCGGAAGCGCCCTTGTCCACCACTTCCTCGAAGT
TCCAGGGGGTGATGGTTTCCTCGCTCTTTCTGGTCATCCAGGCGAATCTGCTGTTTCCCCTGGCCAGAGG
GCCCACGTAGTAGGGGATGCGGAAGGTCAGGATCTTCTCGATCTTTTCCCGGTTGTCCTTCAGGAATGGG
TAAAAATCTTCCTGCCGCCGCAGAATGGCGTGCAGCTCTCCCAGGTGGATCTGGTGGGGGATGCTGCCGT
TGTCGAAGGTCCGCTGCTTCCGCAGCAGGTCCTCTCTGTTCAGCTTCACGAGCAGTTCCTCGGTGCCGTC
CATCTTTTCCAGGATGGGCTTGATGAACTTGTAGAACTCTTCCTGGCTGGCTCCGCCGTCAATGTAGCCG
GCGTAGCCGTTCTTGCTCTGGTCGAAGAAAATCTCTTTGTACTTCTCAGGCAGCTGCTGCCGCACGAGAG
CTTTCAGCAGGGTCAGGTCCTGGTGGTGCTCGTCGTATCTCTTGATCATAGAGGCGCTCAGGGGGGCCTT
GGTGATCTCGGTGTTCACTCTCAGGATGTCGCTCAGCAGGATGGCGTCGGACAGGTTCTTGGCGGCCAGA
AACAGGTCGGCGTACTGGTCGCCGATCTGGGCCAGCAGGTTGTCCAGGTCGTCGTCGTAGGTGTCCTTGC
TCAGCTGCAGTTTGGCATCCTCGGCCAGGTCGAAGTTGCTCTTGAAGTTGGGGGTCAGGCCCAGGCTCAG
GGCAATCAGGTTTCCGAACAGGCCATTCTTCTTCTCGCCGGGCAGCTGGGCGATCAGATTTTCCAGCCGT
CTGCTCTTGCTCAGTCTGGCAGACAGGATGGCCTTGGCGTCCACGCCGCTGGCGTTGATGGGGTTTTCCT
CGAACAGCTGGTTGTAGGTCTGCACCAGCTGGATGAACAGCTTGTCCACGTCGCTGTTGTCGGGGTTCAG
GTCGCCCTCGATCAGGAAGTGGCCCCGGAACTTGATCATGTGGGCCAGGGCCAGATAGATCAGCCGCAGG
TCGGCCTTGTCGGTGCTGTCCACCAGTTTCTTTCTCAGGTGGTAGATGGTGGGGTACTTCTCGTGGTAGG
CCACCTCGTCCACGATGTTGCCGAAGATGGGGTGCCGCTCGTGCTTCTTATCCTCTTCCACCAGGAAGGA
CTCTTCCAGTCTGTGGAAGAAGCTGTCGTCCACCTTGGCCATCTCGTTGCTGAAGATCTCTTGCAGATAG
CAGATCCGGTTCTTCCGTCTGGTGTATCTTCTTCTGGCGGTTCTCTTCAGCCGGGTGGCCTCGGCTGTTT
CGCCGCTGTCGAACAGCAGGGCTCCGATCAGGTTCTTCTTGATGCTGTGCCGGTCGGTGTTGCCCAGCAC
CTTGAATTTCTTGCTGGGCACCTTGTACTCGTCGGTGATCACGGCCCAGCCCACAGAGTTGGTGCCGATG
TCCAGGCCGATGCTGTACTTCTTGTCCATGGTGGCAGCGCTCTAGAACCGGTCCTGTGTTCTGGCGGCAA
ACCCGTTGCGAAAAAGAACGTTCACGGCGACTACTGCACTTATATACGGTTCTCCCCCACCCTCGGGAAA
AAGGCGGAGCCAGTACACGACATCACTTTCCCAGTTTACCCCGCGCCACCTTCTCTAGGCACCGGATCAA
TTGCCGACCCCTCCCCCCAACTTCTCGGGGACTGTGGGCGATGTGCGCTCTGCCCACTGACGGGCACCGG
AGCCAATTCCCACTCCTTTCAAGACCTAGCTAGCGAATTCAAAAAAGCACCGACTCGGTGCCACTTTTTC
AAGTTGATAACGGACTAGCCTTATTTTAACTTGCTATTTCTAGCTCTAAAACGTGCAGCAGCATTTTACT
ATCGGTGTTTCGTCCTTTCCACAAGATATATAAAGCCAAGAAATCGAAATACTTTCAAGTTACGGTAAGC
ATATGATAGTCCATTTTAAAACATAATTTTAAAACTGCAAACTACCCAAGAAATTATTACTTTCTACGTC
ACGTATTTTGTACTAATATCTTTGTGTTTACAGTCAAATTAATTCTAATTATCTCTCTAACAGCCTTGTA
TCGTATATGCAAATATGAAGGAATCATGGGAAATAGGCCCTCGGTACCTTAATTAACCAAACTGGATCTC
TGCTGTCCCTGTAATAAACCCGAAAATTTTGAATTTTTGTAATTTGTTTTTGTAATTCTTTAGTTTGTAT
GTCTGTTGCTATTATGTCTACTATTCTTTCCCCTGCACTGTACCCCCCAATCCCCCCTTTTCTTTTAAAA
TTGTGGATGAATACTGCCATTTGTCTGCAGAATTGGCGCACGCAGTGCCGATCCGTTCACTAATCGAATG
GATCTGTCTCTGTCTCTCTCTCCACCTTCTTCTTCTATTCCTTCGGGCCTGTCGGGTCCCCTCGGGGTTG
GGAGGTGGGTCTGAAACGATAATGGTGAATATCCCTGCCTAACTCTATTCACTATAGAAAGTACAGCAAA
AACTATTCTTAAACCTACCAAGCCTCCTACTATCATTATGAATAATTTTATATACCACAGCCAATTTGTT
ATGTTAAACCAATTCCACAAACTTGCCCATTTATCTAATTCCAATAATTCTTGTTCATTCTTTTCTTGCT
GGTTTTGCGATTCTTCAATTAAGGAGTGTATTAAGCTTGTGTAATTGTTAATTTCTCTGTCCCACTCCAT
CCAGGTCGTGTGATTCCAAATCTGTTCCAGAGATTTATTACTCCAACTAGCATTCCAAGGCACAGCAGTG
GTGCAAATGAGTTTTCCAGAGCAACCCCAAATCCCCAGGAGCTGTTGATCCTTTAGGTATCTTTCCACAG
CCAGGATTCTTGCCTGGAGCTGCTTGATGCCCCAGACTGTGAGTTGCAACAGATGCTGTTGCGCCTCAAT
AGCCCTCAGCAAATTGTTCTGCTGCTGCACTATACCAGACAATAATTGTCTGGCCTGTACCGTCAGCGTC
ATTGACGCTGCGCCCATAGTGCTTCCTGCTGCTCCCAAGAACCCAAGGAACAAAGCTCCTATTCCCACTG
CTCTTTTTTCTCTCTGCACCACTCTTCTCTTTGCCTTGGTGGGTGCTACTCCTAATGGTTCAATTTTTAC
TACTTTATATTTATATAATTCACTTCTCCAATTGTCCCTCATATCTCCTCCTCCAGGTCTGAAGATCAGC
GGCCGCTTGCTGTGCGGTGGTCTTACTTTTGTTTTGCTCTTCCTCTATCTTGTCTAAAGCTTCCTTGGTG
TCTTTTATCTCTATCCTTTGATGCACACAATAGAGGGTTGCTACTGTATTATATAATGATCTAAGTTCTT
CTGATCCTGTCTGAAGGGATGGTTGTAGCTGTCCCAGTATTTGTCTACAGCCTTCTGATGTTTCTAACAG
GCCAGGATTAACTGCGAATCGTTCTAGCTCCCTGCTTGCCCATACTATATGTTTTAATTTATATTTTTTC
TTTCCCCCTGGCCTTAACCGAATTTTTTCCCATCGCGATCTAATTCTCCCCCGCTTAATACTGACGCTCT
CGCACCCATCTCTCTCCTTCTAGCCTCCGCTAGTCAAAATTTTTGGCGTACTCACCAGTCGCCGCCCCTC
GCCTCTTGCCGTGCGCGCTTCAGCAAGCCGAGTCCTGCGTCGAGAGAGCTCCTCTGGTTTCCCTTTCGCT
TTCAAGTCCCTGTTCGGGCGCCACTGCTAGAGATTTTCCACACTGACTAAAAGGGTCTGAGGGATCTCTA
GTTACCAGAGTCACACAACAGACGGGCACACACTACTTGAAGCACTCAAGGCAAGCTTTATTGAGGCTTA
AGCAGTGGGTTCCCTAGTTAGCCAGAGAGCTCCCAGGCTCAGATCTGGTCTAACCAGAGAGACCCAGTAC
AGGCAAAACGCGCTGCTTATATAGACCTCCCACCGTACACGCCTACCGCCCATTTGCGTCAATGGGGCGG
AGTTGTTACGACATTTTGGAAAGTCCCGTTGATTTTGGTGCCAAAACAAACTCCCATTGACGTCAATGGG
GTGGAGACTTGGAAATCCCCGTGAGTCAAACCGCTATCCACGCCCATTGATGTACTGCCAAAACCGCATC
ACCATGGTAATAGCGATGACTAATACGTAGATGTACTGCCAAGTAGGAAAGTCCCATAAGGTCATGTACT
GGGCATAATGCCAGGCGGGCCATTTACCGTCATTGACGTCAATAGGGGGCGTACTTGGCATATGATACAC
TTGATGTACTGCCAAGTGGGCAGTTTACCGTAAATACTCCACCCATTGACGTCAATGGAAAGTCCCTATT
GGCGTTACTATGGGAACATACGTCATTATTGACGTCAATGGGCGGGGGTCGTTGGGCGGTCAGCCAGGCG
GGCCATTTACCGTAAGTTATGTAACGCGGAACTCCATATATGGGCTATGAACTAATGACCCCGTAATTGA
TTACTATTAATAACTAGTCAATAATCAATGTCAACGCGTATATCTGGCCCGTACATCGCGAAGCAGCGCA
AAACGCCTAACCCTAAGCAGATTCTTCATGCAATTGTCGGTCAAGCCTTGCCTTGTTGTAGCTTAAATTT
TGCTCGCGCACTACTCAGCGACCTCCAACACACAAGCAGGGAGCAGATACTGGCTTAACTATGCGGCATC
AGAGCAGATTGTACTGAGAGTGCACCATAGGGGATCGGGAGATCTCCCGATCCGTCGACGTCAGGTGGCA
CTTTTCGGGGAAATGTGCGCGGAACCCCTATTTGTTTATTTTTCTAAATACATTCAAATATGTATCCGCT
CATGAGACAATAACCCTGATAAATGCTTCAATAATATTGAAAAAGGAAGAGTATGAGTATTCAACATTTC
CGTGTCGCCCTTATTCCCTTTTTTGCGGCATTTTGCCTTCCTGTTTTTGCTCACCCAGAAACGCTGGTGA
AAGTAAAAGATGCTGAAGATCAGTTGGGTGCACGAGTGGGTTACATCGAACTGGATCTCAACAGCGGTAA
GATCCTTGAGAGTTTTCGCCCCGAAGAACGTTTTCCAATGATGAGCACTTTTAAAGTTCTGCTATGTGGC
GCGGTATTATCCCGTATTGACGCCGGGCAAGAGCAACTCGGTCGCCGCATACACTATTCTCAGAATGACT
TGGTTGAGTACTCACCAGTCACAGAAAAGCATCTTACGGATGGCATGACAGTAAGAGAATTATGCAGTGC
TGCCATAACCATGAGTGATAACACTGCGGCCAACTTACTTCTGACAACGATCGGAGGACCGAAGGAGCTA
ACCGCTTTTTTGCACAACATGGGGGATCATGTAACTCGCCTTGATCGTTGGGAACCGGAGCTGAATGAAG
CCATACCAAACGACGAGCGTGACACCACGATGCCTGTAGCAATGGCAACAACGTTGCGCAAACTATTAAC
TGGCGAACTACTTACTCTAGCTTCCCGGCAACAATTAATAGACTGGATGGAGGCGGATAAAGTTGCAGGA
CCACTTCTGCGCTCGGCCCTTCCGGCTGGCTGGTTTATTGCTGATAAATCTGGAGCCGGTGAGCGTGGGT
CTCGCGGTATCATTGCAGCACTGGGGCCAGATGGTAAGCCCTCCCGTATCGTAGTTATCTACACGACGGG
GAGTCAGGCAACTATGGATGAACGAAATAGACAGATCGCTGAGATAGGTGCCTCACTGATTAAGCATTGG
TAACTGTCAGACCAAGTTTACTCATATATACTTTAGATTGATTTAAAACTTCATTTTTAATTTAAAAGGA
TCTAGGTGAAGATCCTTTTTGATAATCTCATGACCAAAATCCCTTAACGTGAGTTTTCGTTCCACTGAGC
GTCAGACCCCGTAGAAAAGATCAAAGGATCTTC
